>Addgene plasmid #214764 | pAAV-EF1a-PGD2-1.1 | addgene full sequence | sequence record 426779 | Addgene NGS Result
GCGGCCGCACGCGTAAGCTTTGCAAAGATGGATAAAGTTTTAAACAGAGAGGAATCTTTGCAGCTAATGG
ACCTTCTAGGTCTTGAAAGGAGTGGGAATTGGCTCCGGTGCCCGTCAGTGGGCAGAGCGCACATCGCCCA
CAGTCCCCGAGAAGTTGGGGGGAGGGGTCGGCAATTGAACCGGTGCCTAGAGAAGGTGGCGCGGGGTAAA
CTGGGAAAGTGATGTCGTGTACTGGCTCCGCCTTTTTCCCGAGGGTGGGGGAGAACCGTATATAAGTGCA
GTAGTCGCCGTGAACGTTCTTTTTCGCAACGGGTTTGCCGCCAGAACACAGGTAAGTGCCGTGTGTGGTT
CCCGCGGGCCTGGCCTCTTTACGGGTTATGGCCCTTGCGTGCCTTGAATTACTTCCACCTGGCTGCAGTA
CGTGATTCTTGATCCCGAGCTTCGGGTTGGAAGTGGGTGGGAGAGTTCGAGGCCTTGCGCTTAAGGAGCC
CCTTCGCCTCGTGCTTGAGTTGAGGCCTGGCCTGGGCGCTGGGGCCGCCGCGTGCGAATCTGGTGGCACC
TTCGCGCCTGTCTCGCTGCTTTCGATAAGTCTCTAGCCATTTAAAATTTTTGATGACCTGCTGCGACGCT
TTTTTTCTGGCAAGATAGTCTTGTAAATGCGGGCCAAGATCTGCACACTGGTATTTCGGTTTTTGGGGCC
GCGGGCGGCGACGGGGCCCGTGCGTCCCAGCGCACATGTTCGGCGAGGCGGGGCCTGCGAGCGCGGCCAC
CGAGAATCGGACGGGGGTAGTCTCAAGCTGGCCGGCCTGCTCTGGTGCCTGGCCTCGCGCCGCCGTGTAT
CGCCCCGCCCTGGGCGGCAAGGCTGGCCCGGTCGGCACCAGTTGCGTGAGCGGAAAGATGGCCGCTTCCC
GGCCCTGCTGCAGGGAGCTCAAAATGGAGGACGCGGCGCTCGGGAGAGCGGGCGGGTGAGTCACCCACAC
AAAGGAAAAGGGCCTTTCCGTCCTCAGCCGTCGCTTCATGTGACTCCACGGAGTACCGGGCGCCGTCCAG
GCACCTCGATTAGTTCTCGAGCTTTTGGAGTACGTCGTCTTTAGGTTGGGGGGAGGGGTTTTATGCGATG
GAGTTTCCCCACACTGAGTGGGTGGAGACTGAAGTTAGGCCAGCTTGGCACTTGATGTAATTCTCCTTGG
AATTTGCCCTTTTTGAGTTTGGATCTTGGTTCATTCTCAAGCCTCAGACAGTGGTTCAAAGTTTTTTTCT
TCCATTTCAGGTGTCGTGAGGTACCGGATCCTCTAGAGTCGACATGGAGACAGACACACTCCTGCTATGG
GTACTGCTGCTCTGGGTTCCAGGTTCCACTGGTGACACAAGTTTGTACAAAAAAGTTGGCACCACCGGTA
AGCAGATGTTCTACCGCTGCCAAAACACCACCTCGGTGGAGAAAGATCACTCGGCGACGATGGGCTGGGT
GCTCTTCAGCGCCGGCCTCCTGGGCAACCTGCTGGCGCTGGGGCTGCTGGCGCGCTCGGGGCTGGGGTCG
TGCCCGCTGCGCTCGCCACGCCAGGCGCCTTCGGTCTTCTGTGTGCTTGTGTGTGGCCTGACCATCACCG
ACTTGCTTGGCAAGTGCCTCTTGAGCCCCGTCGTGCTAGCAGCCTACGCGCAGAACCGGAGCCTGTGGGG
ACTGGTGTCCACGCCGGGCAGCTCTCTGTGCCAAGCCTTCGCCTTTAGTATGTCTTTCTTCGGCCTCGCC
TCGACGCTGCAGCTCCTGGCCATGGCCCTGGAGTGTTGGCTATCCCTGGGACACCCCTTCTTCTACCGAC
AGTACATCACCCTCCGCCGGGGCGTGCTGGTGGCGCCCGTCGTGAGCACCTTCTCCTTGGCTTTCTGCGC
GCTGCCCTTCGCAGGCTTCGGAAAGTTCGTGCAGTACTGCCCCGGCACTTGGTGCTTCATCCAGATGGCC
CACGAGGAGCGCTCGCCGTCGGTGCTGGGCTACTCAGTGCTGTATGCCAGCATCCTGGCGCTGCTGGTCC
TCGCCATTGTGCTGTGCAACCTGAGCGCCATGCGCAAGCTCTACCGCATGCACCGCCGATATCGGAGATG
GCTCAACGGCTGGCCTGGCGAGCCCGCGCCGGCCGGGCCGCGCGACACCGACGCGCTGGACCTGGAGGAG
GGAGGAAACGTCTATATCAAGGCCGACAAGCAGAAGAACGGCATCAAGGCGAACTTCCAGATCCGCCACA
ACATCGAGGACGGCGGCGTGCAGCTCGCCTACCACTACCAGCAGAACACCCCCATCGGCGACGGCCCCGT
GCTGCTGCCCGACAACCACTACCTGAGCGTGCAGTCCAAACTTTCGAAAGACCCCAACGAGAAGCGCGAT
CACATGGTCCTGCTGGAGTTCGTGACCGCCGCCGGGATCACTGCCGGCATGGACGAGCTGTACAAGGGCG
GTACCGGAGGGAGCATGGTGAGAAAGGGCGAGGAGCTGTTCACCGGGGTGGTGCCCATCCTGGTCGAGCT
GGACGGCGACGTAAACGGCCACAAGTTCAGCGTGTCCGGCGAGGGTGAGGGCGATGCCACCGAGGGCAAG
CTGACCCTGAAGTTCATCTGCACCACCGGCAAGCTGCCCGTGCCCTGGCCCACCCTCGTGACCACCCTGA
CCTACGGCGTGCAGTGCTTCAGCCGCTACCCCGACCACATGAAGCAGCACGACTTCTTCAAGTCCGCCAT
GCCCGAAGGCTACATCCAGGAGCGCACCATCTTCTTCAAGGACGACGGCAACTACAAGACCCGCGCCGAG
GTGAAGTTCGAGGGCGACACCCTGGTGAACCGCATCGAGCTGAAGGGCATCGACTTCAAGGAGGACGGCA
ACATCCTGGGGCACAAGCTGGAGTACAACACCGGAGCAGCAGCACGCATGAAGGAGCACATTGACCACCT
CATTCTCCTGGCTATCATGACCGTGCTCTTCGTGATGTGCTCCCTGCCTTTAACTTATCGTGCTTACTAT
GGAGCATTTAAAGCTGTCACCCAGGATGGAACCTCTGAAGAAGTGGAAGACCTTCGCGCCTTGCGTTTTA
TATCTGTGATCTCAATTGTGGACCCTTGGATTTTCATCATTTTCAGAACCTCTGTTTTTCGGATGTTTTT
CCACAAGATTTTCATCAGGCCTCTGAGGTATAGAAATTGGCATAGCAATCCCTGCCAAAATGACATGGAA
TCCAGCCTGTAAGAATTCGATATCAAGCTTATCGATAATCAACCTCTGGATTACAAAATTTGTGAAAGAT
TGACTGGTATTCTTAACTATGTTGCTCCTTTTACGCTATGTGGATACGCTGCTTTAATGCCTTTGTATCA
TGCTATTGCTTCCCGTATGGCTTTCATTTTCTCCTCCTTGTATAAATCCTGGTTGCTGTCTCTTTATGAG
GAGTTGTGGCCCGTTGTCAGGCAACGTGGCGTGGTGTGCACTGTGTTTGCTGACGCAACCCCCACTGGTT
GGGGCATTGCCACCACCTGTCAGCTCCTTTCCGGGACTTTCGCTTTCCCCCTCCCTATTGCCACGGCGGA
ACTCATCGCCGCCTGCCTTGCCCGCTGCTGGACAGGGGCTCGGCTGTTGGGCACTGACAATTCCGTGGTG
TTGTCGGGGAAATCATCGTCCTTTCCTTGGCTGCTCGCCTATGTTGCCACCTGGATTCTGCGCGGGACGT
CCTTCTGCTACGTCCCTTCGGCCCTCAATCCAGCGGACCTTCCTTCCCGCGGCCTGCTGCCGGCTCTGCG
GCCTCTTCCGCGTCTTCGCCTTCGCCCTCAGACGAGTCGGATCTCCCTTTGGGCCGCCTCCCCGCATCGA
TACCGAGCGCTGCTCGAGAGATCTACGGGTGGCATCCCTGTGACCCCTCCCCAGTGCCTCTCCTGGCCCT
GGAAGTTGCCACTCCAGTGCCCACCAGCCTTGTCCTAATAAAATTAAGTTGCATCATTTTGTCTGACTAG
GTGTCCTTCTATAATATTATGGGGTGGAGGGGGGTGGTATGGAGCAAGGGGCAAGTTGGGAAGACAACCT
GTAGGGCCTGCGGGGTCTATTGGGAACCAAGCTGGAGTGCAGTGGCACAATCTTGGCTCACTGCAATCTC
CGCCTCCTGGGTTCAAGCGATTCTCCTGCCTCAGCCTCCCGAGTTGTTGGGATTCCAGGCATGCATGACC
AGGCTCAGCTAATTTTTGTTTTTTTGGTAGAGACGGGGTTTCACCATATTGGCCAGGCTGGTCTCCAACT
CCTAATCTCAGGTGATCTACCCACCTTGGCCTCCCAAATTGCTGGGATTACAGGCGTGAACCACTGCTCC
CTTCCCTGTCCTTCTGATTTTGTAGGTAACCACGTGCGGACCGAGCGGCCGCAGGAACCCCTAGTGATGG
AGTTGGCCACTCCCTCTCTGCGCGCTCGCTCGCTCACTGAGGCCGGGCGACCAAAGGTCGCCCGACGCCC
GGGCTTTGCCCGGGCGGCCTCAGTGAGCGAGCGAGCGCGCAGCTGCCTGCAGGGGCGCCTGATGCGGTAT
TTTCTCCTTACGCATCTGTGCGGTATTTCACACCGCATA
[95 nt withheld, positions 4590-4684]
T
[46 nt withheld, positions 4686-4731]
C
[141 nt withheld, positions 4733-4873]
CCTTTGACGTTGGAGTCCACGTTCTTT
[37 nt withheld, positions 4901-4937]
ACTCTATCTCGGGCTATTCTTTTGATTTATAAGGGATTTTGCCGATTTCGGTCTATTGGTTAAAAAATGA
GCTGATTTAACAAAAATTTAACGCGAATTTTAACAAAATATTAACGTTTACAATTTTATGGTGCACTCTC
AGTACAATCTGCTCTGATGCCGCATAGTTAAGCCAGCCCCGACACCCGCCAACACCCGCTGACGCGCCCT
GACGGGCTTGTCTGCTCCCGGCATCCGCTTACAGACAAGCTGTGACCGTCTCCGGGAGCTGCATGTGTCA
GAGGTTTTCACCGTCATCACCGAAACGCGCGAGACGAAAGGGCCTCGTGATACGCCTATTTTTATAGGTT
AATGTCATGATAATAATGGTTTCTTAGACGTCAGGTGGCACTTTTCGGGGAAATGTGCGCGGAACCCCTA
TTTGTTTATTTTTCTAAATACATTCAAATATGTATCCGCTCATGAGACAATAACCCTGATAAATGCTTCA
ATAATATTGAAAAAGGAAGAGTATGAGTATTCAACATTTCCGTGTCGCCCTTATTCCCTTTTTTGCGGCA
TTTTGCCTTCCTGTTTTTGCTCACCCAGAAACGCTGGTGAAAGTAAAAGATGCTGAAGATCAGTTGGGTG
CACGAGTGGGTTACATCGAACTGGATCTCAACAGCGGTAAGATCCTTGAGAGTTTTCGCCCCGAAGAACG
TTTTCCAATGATGAGCACTTTTAAAGTTCTGCTATGTGGCGCGGTATTATCCCGTATTGACGCCGGGCAA
GAGCAACTCGGTCGCCGCATACACTATTCTCAGAATGACTTGGTTGAGTACTCACCAGTCACAGAAAAGC
ATCTTACGGATGGCATGACAGTAAGAGAATTATGCAGTGCTGCCATAACCATGAGTGATAACACTGCGGC
CAACTTACTTCTGACAACGATCGGAGGACCGAAGGAGCTAACCGCTTTTTTGCACAACATGGGGGATCAT
GTAACTCGCCTTGATCGTTGGGAACCGGAGCTGAATGAAGCCATACCAAACGACGAGCGTGACACCACGA
TGCCTGTAGCAATGGCAACAACGTTGCGCAAACTATTAACTGGCGAACTACTTACTCTAGCTTCCCGGCA
ACAATTAATAGACTGGATGGAGGCGGATAAAGTTGCAGGACCACTTCTGCGCTCGGCCCTTCCGGCTGGC
TGGTTTATTGCTGATAAATCTGGAGCCGGTGAGCGTGGGTCTCGCGGTATCATTGCAGCACTGGGGCCAG
ATGGTAAGCCCTCCCGTATCGTAGTTATCTACACGACGGGGAGTCAGGCAACTATGGATGAACGAAATAG
ACAGATCGCTGAGATAGGTGCCTCACTGATTAAGCATTGGTAACTGTCAGACCAAGTTTACTCATATATA
CTTTAGATTGATTTAAAACTTCATTTTTAATTTAAAAGGATCTAGGTGAAGATCCTTTTTGATAATCTCA
TGACCAAAATCCCTTAACGTGAGTTTTCGTTCCACTGAGCGTCAGACCCCGTAGAAAAGATCAAAGGATC
TTCTTGAGATCCTTTTTTTCTGCGCGTAATCTGCTGCTTGCAAACAAAAAAACCACCGCTACCAGCGGTG
GTTTGTTTGCCGGATCAAGAGCTACCAACTCTTTTTCCGAAGGTAACTGGCTTCAGCAGAGCGCAGATAC
CAAATACTGTTCTTCTAGTGTAGCCGTAGTTAGGCCACCACTTCAAGAACTCTGTAGCACCGCCTACATA
CCTCGCTCTGCTAATCCTGTTACCAGTGGCTGCTGCCAGTGGCGATAAGTCGTGTCTTACCGGGTTGGAC
TCAAGACGATAGTTACCGGATAAGGCGCAGCGGTCGGGCTGAACGGGGGGTTCGTGCACACAGCCCAGCT
TGGAGCGAACGACCTACACCGAACTGAGATACCTACAGCGTGAGCTATGAGAAAGCGCCACGCTTCCCGA
AGGGAGAAAGGCGGACAGGTATCCGGTAAGCGGCAGGGTCGGAACAGGAGAGCGCACGAGGGAGCTTCCA
GGGGGAAACGCCTGGTATCTTTATAGTCCTGTCGGGTTTCGCCACCTCTGACTTGAGCGTCGATTTTTGT
GATGCTCGTCAGGGGGGCGGAGCCTATGGAAAAACGCCAGCAACGCGGCCTTTTTACGGTTCCTGGCCTT
TTGCTGGCCTTTTGCTCACATGTCCTGCAGGCAGCTGCGCGCTCGCTCGCTCACTGAGGCCGCCCGGGCG
TCGGGCGACCTTTGGTCGCCCGGCCTCAGTGAGCGAGCGAGCGCGCAGAGAGGGAGTGGCCAACTCCATC
ACTAGGGGTTCCT
Features (pLannotate 1.2.2; 20 found; start..end, strand, type, name):
     28..94      +  CDS            small t antigen (fragment): SV40 (simian virus 40) small t antigen
    101..1279    +  promoter       EF-1α promoter: strong constitutive promoter for human elongation factor EF-1α
   1286..1303    +  misc_feature   MCS (fragment): pUC18/19 multiple cloning site
   1304..1366    +  sig_peptide    Igκ leader: leader sequence from mouse immunoglobulin κ light chain
   1368..1385    +  protein_bind   attB1 (fragment): mutant version of attB; core recombination site for the Gateway® BP reaction BP Clonase™
   1406..2170    +  CDS            PTGDR (fragment): PD2R_BOVIN - Experimental evidence at transcript level: Swiss-Prot protein existence level 2. Receptor for prostaglandin D2 (PGD2). The activity of this receptor is mainly mediated by G(s) proteins that stimulate adenylate cyclase, resulting in an elevation of intracellular cAMP. A mobilization of calcium is also observed, but without formation of inositol 1,4,5-trisphosphate (By similarity). Involved in PLA2G3- dependent maturation of mast cells. PLA2G3 is secreted by immature mast cells and acts on nearby fibroblasts upstream to PTDGS to synthesize PGD2, which in turn promotes mast cell matu
   2177..2899    +  CDS            cEGFP: cEGFP is a basic (constitutively fluorescent) green fluorescent protein published in 2008, derived from Aequorea victoria.
   3233..3257    +  misc_feature   MCS (fragment): pBluescript multiple cloning site
   3257..3845    +  misc_feature   WPRE: woodchuck hepatitis virus posttranscriptional regulatory element
   3877..4353    +  polyA_signal   hGH poly(A) signal: human growth hormone polyadenylation signal
   4393..4533    +  repeat_region  AAV2 ITR: inverted terminal repeat of adeno-associated virus serotype 2 inverted
   4538..4589    -  misc_feature   bom (fragment): basis of mobility region from pBR322
   4608..5063    +  rep_origin     f1 ori (sequence partly withheld): f1 bacteriophage origin of replication; arrow indicates direction of (+) strand synthesis
   5064..5113    -  misc_feature   bom (fragment): basis of mobility region from pBR322
   5215..5250    -  CDS            rop (fragment): Rop protein, which maintains plasmids at low copy number; rop
   5345..5449    +  promoter       AmpR promoter: bla
   5450..6310    +  CDS            AmpR: β-lactamase; bla; confers resistance to ampicillin, carbenicillin, and related antibiotics
   6481..7069    +  rep_origin     ori: high-copy-number ColE1/pMB1/pBR322/pUC origin of replication
   7142..7169    +  repeat_region  AAV2 ITR (fragment): inverted terminal repeat of adeno-associated virus serotype 2 inverted
   7198..7225    +  repeat_region  AAV2 ITR (fragment): inverted terminal repeat of adeno-associated virus serotype 2 inverted
