[The description below was written by a language model from this plasmid's Addgene catalogue record and pLannotate feature annotations shown in this document.]
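Description:
pAAV-EF1a-PGD2-1.1 is an AAV transfer (genome) plasmid carrying the genetically encoded GRAB PGD2-1.1 fluorescent sensor for prostaglandin D2 under the constitutive human EF-1α promoter. It is propagated in E. coli through a high-copy ColE1/pUC-type origin with ampicillin selection (AmpR with its own bla promoter), and it also carries an f1 phage origin. The record lists a recombination-deficient growth strain, a common choice for keeping AAV inverted terminal repeats stable. The catalogue gives a total size of 7,045 bp, whereas the annotated full-sequence record is 7,260 nt; the reason for this difference is not stated.

The expression cassette sits between AAV2 ITRs, which provide the cis signals for replication and packaging of the cassette into AAV particles. One ITR is annotated intact, while the other is detected only as two short fragments near the end of the sequence record, which may reflect the difficulty of sequencing or annotating these hairpin repeats. Downstream of the EF-1α promoter, an Igκ leader peptide precedes the synthetic sensor coding region (listed as 1,929 bp), probably to aid membrane targeting. The annotation matches its first part to the prostaglandin D2 receptor PTGDR (best hit to the bovine protein), followed by an EGFP-derived module labelled cEGFP. This fits the GRAB design, in which a fluorescent protein inserted into a G protein-coupled receptor reports ligand binding as a change in fluorescence. About 330 nt after the EGFP-derived module are unannotated and presumably encode the remaining receptor portion. A WPRE enhances transcript expression and an hGH polyadenylation signal terminates the transcript. The small t antigen, attB1, bom and rop fragments are short annotation hits with no apparent functional role. The construct is used to produce AAV for expressing the sensor in mammalian cells or tissue to monitor PGD2 dynamics.
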