Addgene plasmid #214764: pAAV-EF1a-PGD2-1.1
Purpose: AAV packaging plasmid for GRAB PGD2-1.1 fluorescent sensor under EF1alpha promoter
Depositing lab: Yulong Li. Depositing organization: Peking University. Publication: Prolonged sleep deprivation induces a cytokine-storm-like syndrome in mammals. Sang D, Lin K, Yang Y, Ran G, Li B, Chen C, Li Q, Ma Y, Lu L, Cui XY, Liu Z, Lv SQ, Luo M, Liu Q, Li Y, Zhang EE. Cell. 2023 Dec 7;186(25):5500-5516.e21. doi: 10.1016/j.cell.2023.10.025. Epub 2023 Nov 27. PubMed 38016470.
Backbone
  Vector backbone: pAAV-EF1alpah
  Total vector size (bp): 7045
  Vector type: AAV
Growth in bacteria
  Bacterial resistance: Ampicillin, 100 μg/mL
  Growth temperature: 37°C
  Growth strain: NEB Stable
  Copy number: Unknown
Gene/Insert
  Gene/Insert name: GRAB-PGD2-1.1 sensor
  Species: Synthetic
  Insert size (bp): 1929
  Promoter: EF-1-alpha promoter
  Cloning method: Gibson Cloning
  Sequencing primers: 5′ TCAAGCCTCAGACAGTGGTTC; 3′ GGAGGAGAAAATGAAAGCCA
Terms and licenses: Academic/Nonprofit Terms; Industry Terms: Not Available to Industry
How to cite: pAAV-EF1a-PGD2-1.1 was a gift from Yulong Li (Addgene plasmid # 214764 ; http://n2t.net/addgene:214764 ; RRID:Addgene_214764)
